Addgene plasmid #128254: pKF-P14MM2AG5h
Purpose: Mammalian positive feedback synthetic gene circuit within a Flp-In expression vector.
Depositing lab: Gabor Balazsi. Depositing organization: Stony Brook University. Publication: Role of network-mediated stochasticity in mammalian drug resistance. Farquhar KS, Charlebois DA, Szenk M, Cohen J, Nevozhay D, Balazsi G. Nat Commun. 2019 Jun 24;10(1):2766. doi: 10.1038/s41467-019-10330-w. PubMed 31235692.
Backbone
  Vector backbone: pcDNA5/FRT
  Backbone manufacturer: Invitrogen
  Backbone size w/o insert (bp): 5070
  Total vector size (bp): 6246
  Vector type: Mammalian Expression, Synthetic Biology ; Flp-In expression vector
  Selectable markers: Hygromycin
Growth in bacteria
  Bacterial resistance: Ampicillin, 100 μg/mL
  Growth temperature: 37°C
  Growth strain: DH5alpha
  Copy number: High Copy
Gene/Insert
  Gene/Insert name: rtTA-Advanced::P2A::EGFP (alt names: reverse tetracycline Transactivator; EGFP)
  Species: Synthetic
  Insert size (bp): 1877
  Promoter: tight TRE promoter
  Cloning method: Restriction Enzyme; 5′ cloning site MluI (not destroyed); 3′ cloning site BamHI (not destroyed)
  Sequencing primers: 5′ ATATACGCGTCGAGGCCCTTTC; 3′ GATCCTTACTTGTACAGCTCGTCCATGC
Terms and licenses: Academic/Nonprofit Terms; Industry Terms: Not Available to Industry
Depositor comments: The plasmid encodes a mammalian synthetic gene circuit that contains the regulator reverse tetracycline Trans Activator (rtTA) and the reporter EGFP, which is controlled by a tight TRE promoter that rtTA binds to activate its own expression in a positive feedback loop. The backbone consists of the Flp-In expression vector (pcDNA5/FRT). The synthetic gene circuit is also called mPF-GFP.
How to cite: pKF-P14MM2AG5h was a gift from Gabor Balazsi (Addgene plasmid # 128254 ; http://n2t.net/addgene:128254 ; RRID:Addgene_128254)
