[The description below was written by a language model from this plasmid's Addgene catalogue record and pLannotate feature annotations shown in this document.]
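Description:
pKF-P14MM2AG5h is a 6.2 kb mammalian expression plasmid built on the Invitrogen pcDNA5/FRT Flp-In backbone and carrying a synthetic positive feedback gene circuit, also called mPF-GFP. It is maintained in E. coli as a high-copy plasmid through a ColE1/pUC-type origin and selected with ampicillin via the β-lactamase gene. For mammalian use, the backbone supplies an FRT site placed directly upstream of a hygromycin resistance coding sequence followed by an SV40 polyadenylation signal. In the standard Flp-In design this HygR gene has no functional promoter of its own, consistent with only a tiny SV40 promoter fragment being annotated. Hygromycin resistance is therefore expected only after Flp recombinase integrates the plasmid at a matching genomic FRT site in a Flp-In host cell line, giving single-copy, site-specific insertion.

The payload, cloned between MluI and BamHI, is a tight TRE promoter (seven tet operators fused to a minimal CMV promoter) driving a single open reading frame, rtTA-Advanced::P2A::EGFP, terminated by the bGH polyadenylation signal. The annotation software labels the transactivator as an rtTA3 fragment with a VP16-derived minimal activation domain repeat, which fits the catalogued reverse tetracycline transactivator. The P2A peptide itself is not annotated but would lie in the gap before EGFP. Because rtTA binds the same TRE promoter that controls its own transcription, inducer-bound rtTA amplifies its own expression, and the co-translated, separated EGFP reports circuit activity. The associated study used the circuit to examine how network-mediated gene expression noise affects mammalian drug resistance.
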