Features (pLannotate 1.2.2; 19 found; start..end, strand, type, name):
     59..111     -  misc_feature   bom (fragment): basis of mobility region from pBR322
    287..601     +  promoter       tight TRE promoter: Tet-responsive promoter PTight, consisting of seven tet operator sequences followed by the minimal CMV promoter
    606..1303    +  CDS            rtTA3 (fragment): reverse tetracycline transactivator 3 activates expression from Tet-responsive promoters in the presence of doxycycline
   1233..1343    +  CDS            VP48: 3 tandem repeats of the minimal activation domain of herpes simplex virus VP16 (Cheng et al., 2013)
   1416..2135    +  CDS            EGFP: the original enhanced GFP (Yang et al., 1996) mammalian codon-optimized
   2235..2459    +  polyA_signal   bGH poly(A) signal: bovine growth hormone polyadenylation signal
   2463..2484    +  promoter       SV40 promoter (fragment): SV40 enhancer and early promoter
   2505..2738    +  rep_origin     f1 ori (fragment) (sequence partly withheld): f1 bacteriophage origin of replication; arrow indicates direction of (+) strand synthesis
   2743..2790    +  protein_bind   FRT: FLP-mediated recombination occurs in the 8-bp core sequence TCTAGAAA (Turan and Bode, 2011). FLP recombinase from the Saccharomyces cerevisiae 2μ plasmid
   2798..3820    +  CDS            HygR: aminoglycoside phosphotransferase from E. coli; aph(4)-Ia; confers resistance to hygromycin
   3830..3955    +  CDS            ble (fragment): BLE_KLEPN - Experimental evidence at protein level: Swiss-Prot protein existence level 1. Binding protein with a strong affinity to the bleomycin family of antibiotics. Binds to CL990; an antimitotic-antibiotic compound. From Klebsiella pneumoniae.
   3950..4071    +  polyA_signal   SV40 poly(A) signal: SV40 polyadenylation signal
   4144..4160    -  protein_bind   lac operator: The lac repressor binds to the lac operator to inhibit transcription in E. coli. This inhibition can be relieved by adding lactose or isopropyl-β-D-thiogalactopyranoside (IPTG). lac repressor encoded by lacI
   4168..4198    -  promoter       lac promoter: promoter for the E. coli lac operon
   4213..4234    -  protein_bind   CAP binding site: CAP binding activates transcription in the presence of cAMP. E. coli catabolite activator protein
   4247..4339    -  CDS            lacI (fragment): lac repressor; lacI; The lac repressor binds to the lac operator to inhibit transcription in E. coli. This inhibition can be relieved by adding lactose or isopropyl-β-D-thiogalactopyranoside (IPTG).
   4522..5110    -  rep_origin     ori: high-copy-number ColE1/pMB1/pBR322/pUC origin of replication
   5281..6141    -  CDS            AmpR: β-lactamase; bla; confers resistance to ampicillin, carbenicillin, and related antibiotics
   6142..6246    -  promoter       AmpR promoter: bla
>Addgene plasmid #128254 | pKF-P14MM2AG5h | addgene full sequence | sequence record 248946 | Addgene NGS Result
CACATTTCCCCGAAAAGTGCCACCTGACGTCGACGGATCGGGAGATCTCCCGATCCCCTATGGTGCACTC
TCAGTACAATCTGCTCTGATGCCGCATAGTTAAGCCAGTATCTGCTCCCTGCTTGTGTGTTGGAGGTCGC
TGAGTAGTGCGCGAGCAAAATTTAAGCTACAACAAGGCAAGGCTTGACCGACAATTGCATGAAGAATCTG
CTTAGGGTTAGGCGTTTTGCGCTGCTTCGCGATGTACGGGCCAGATATACGCGTCGAGGCCCTTTCGTCT
TCACTCGAGTTTACTCCCTATCAGTGATAGAGAACGTATGTCGAGTTTACTCCCTATCAGTGATAGAGAA
CGATGTCGAGTTTACTCCCTATCAGTGATAGAGAACGTATGTCGAGTTTACTCCCTATCAGTGATAGAGA
ACGTATGTCGAGTTTACTCCCTATCAGTGATAGAGAACGTATGTCGAGTTTATCCCTATCAGTGATAGAG
AACGTATGTCGAGTTTACTCCCTATCAGTGATAGAGAACGTATGTCGAGGTAGGCGTGTACGGTGGGAGG
CCTATATAAGCAGAGCTCGTTTAGTGAACCGTCAGATCGCCTGGAATGTCTAGACTGGACAAGAGCAAAG
TCATAAACGGCGCTCTGGAATTACTCAATGGAGTCGGTATCGAAGGCCTGACGACAAGGAAACTCGCTCA
AAAGCTGGGAGTTGAGCAGCCTACCCTGTACTGGCACGTGAAGAACAAGCGGGCCCTGCTCGATGCCCTG
CCAATCGAGATGCTGGACAGGCATCATACCCACTTCTGCCCCCTGGAAGGCGAGTCATGGCAAGACTTTC
TGCGGAACAACGCCAAGTCATTCCGCTGTGCTCTCCTCTCACATCGCGACGGGGCTAAAGTGCATCTCGG
CACCCGCCCAACAGAGAAACAGTACGAAACCCTGGAAAATCAGCTCGCGTTCCTGTGTCAGCAAGGCTTC
TCCCTGGAGAACGCACTGTACGCTCTGTCCGCCGTGGGCCACTTTACACTGGGCTGCGTATTGGAGGAAC
AGGAGCATCAAGTAGCAAAAGAGGAAAGAGAGACACCTACCACCGATTCTATGCCCCCACTTCTGAGACA
AGCAATTGAGCTGTTCGACCGGCAGGGAGCCGAACCTGCCTTCCTTTTCGGCCTGGAACTAATCATATGT
GGCCTGGAGAAACAGCTAAAGTGCGAAAGCGGCGGGCCGGCCGACGCCCTTGACGATTTTGACTTAGACA
TGCTCCCAGCCGATGCCCTTGACGACTTTGACCTTGATATGCTGCCTGCTGACGCTCTTGACGATTTTGA
CCTTGACATGCTCCCCGGGGGAAGCGGAGCTACTAACTTCAGCCTGCTGAAGCAGGCTGGAGACGTGGAG
GAGAACCCTGGACCTATGGTGAGCAAGGGCGAGGAGCTGTTCACCGGGGTGGTGCCCATCCTGGTCGAGC
TGGACGGCGACGTAAACGGCCACAAGTTCAGCGTGTCCGGCGAGGGCGAGGGCGATGCCACCTACGGCAA
GCTGACCCTGAAGTTCATCTGCACCACCGGCAAGCTGCCCGTGCCCTGGCCCACCCTCGTGACCACCCTG
ACCTACGGCGTGCAGTGCTTCAGCCGCTACCCCGACCACATGAAGCAGCACGACTTCTTCAAGTCCGCCA
TGCCCGAAGGCTACGTCCAGGAGCGCACCATCTTCTTCAAGGACGACGGCAACTACAAGACCCGCGCCGA
GGTGAAGTTCGAGGGCGACACCCTGGTGAACCGCATCGAGCTGAAGGGCATCGACTTCAAGGAGGACGGC
AACATCCTGGGGCACAAGCTGGAGTACAACTACAACAGCCACAACGTCTATATCATGGCCGACAAGCAGA
AGAACGGCATCAAGGTGAACTTCAAGATCCGCCACAACATCGAGGACGGCAGCGTGCAGCTCGCCGACCA
CTACCAGCAGAACACCCCCATCGGCGACGGCCCCGTGCTGCTGCCCGACAACCACTACCTGAGCACCCAG
TCCGCCCTGAGCAAAGACCCCAACGAGAAGCGCGATCACATGGTCCTGCTGGAGTTCGTGACCGCCGCCG
GGATCACTCTCGGCATGGACGAGCTGTACAAGTAAGGATCCACTAGTCCAGTGTGGTGGAATTCTGCAGA
TATCCAGCACAGTGGCGGCCGCTCGAGTCTAGAGGGCCCGTTTAAACCCGCTGATCAGCCTCGACTGTGC
CTTCTAGTTGCCAGCCATCTGTTGTTTGCCCCTCCCCCGTGCCTTCCTTGACCCTGGAAGGTGCCACTCC
CACTGTCCTTTCCTAATAAAATGAGGAAATTGCATCGCATTGTCTGAGTAGGTGTCATTCTATTCTGGGG
GGTGGGGTGGGGCAGGACAGCAAGGGGGAGGATTGGGAAGACAATAGCAGGCATGCTGGGGATGCGGTGG
GCTCTATGGCTTCTGAGGCGGAAAGAACCAGCTGGGGCTCTAGGGGGTATCCCC
[92 nt withheld, positions 2505-2596]
CTCGCTTTCTTCCCTTCCTTTCTCGCCACGTTC
[91 nt withheld, positions 2630-2720]
AGGGTGATGGTTCACGTACCTAGAAGTTCCTATTCCGAAGTTCCTATTCTCTAGAAAGTATAGGAACTTC
CTTGGCCAAAAAGCCTGAACTCACCGCGACGTCTGTCGAGAAGTTTCTGATCGAAAAGTTCGACAGCGTC
TCCGACCTGATGCAGCTCTCGGAGGGCGAAGAATCTCGTGCTTTCAGCTTCGATGTAGGAGGGCGTGGAT
ATGTCCTGCGGGTAAATAGCTGCGCCGATGGTTTCTACAAAGATCGTTATGTTTATCGGCACTTTGCATC
GGCCGCGCTCCCGATTCCGGAAGTGCTTGACATTGGGGAATTCAGCGAGAGCCTGACCTATTGCATCTCC
CGCCGTGCACAGGGTGTCACGTTGCAAGACCTGCCTGAAACCGAACTGCCCGCTGTTCTGCAGCCGGTCG
CGGAGGCCATGGATGCGATCGCTGCGGCCGATCTTAGCCAGACGAGCGGGTTCGGCCCATTCGGACCGCA
AGGAATCGGTCAATACACTACATGGCGTGATTTCATATGCGCGATTGCTGATCCCCATGTGTATCACTGG
CAAACTGTGATGGACGACACCGTCAGTGCGTCCGTCGCGCAGGCTCTCGATGAGCTGATGCTTTGGGCCG
AGGACTGCCCCGAAGTCCGGCACCTCGTGCACGCGGATTTCGGCTCCAACAATGTCCTGACGGACAATGG
CCGCATAACAGCGGTCATTGACTGGAGCGAGGCGATGTTCGGGGATTCCCAATACGAGGTCGCCAACATC
TTCTTCTGGAGGCCGTGGTTGGCTTGTATGGAGCAGCAGACGCGCTACTTCGAGCGGAGGCATCCGGAGC
TTGCAGGATCGCCGCGGCTCCGGGCGTATATGCTCCGCATTGGTCTTGACCAACTCTATCAGAGCTTGGT
TGACGGCAATTTCGATGATGCAGCTTGGGCGCAGGGTCGATGCGACGCAATCGTCCGATCCGGAGCCGGG
ACTGTCGGGCGTACACAAATCGCCCGCAGAAGCGCGGCCGTCTGGACCGATGGCTGTGTAGAAGTACTCG
CCGATAGTGGAAACCGACGCCCCAGCACTCGTCCGAGGGCAAAGGAATAGCACGTACTACGAGATTTCGA
TTCCACCGCCGCCTTCTATGAAAGGTTGGGCTTCGGAATCGTTTTCCGGGACGCCGGCTGGATGATCCTC
CAGCGCGGGGATCTCATGCTGGAGTTCTTCGCCCACCCCAACTTGTTTATTGCAGCTTATAATGGTTACA
AATAAAGCAATAGCATCACAAATTTCACAAATAAAGCATTTTTTTCACTGCATTCTAGTTGTGGTTTGTC
CAAACTCATCAATGTATCTTATCATGTCTGTATACCGTCGACCTCTAGCTAGAGCTTGGCGTAATCATGG
TCATAGCTGTTTCCTGTGTGAAATTGTTATCCGCTCACAATTCCACACAACATACGAGCCGGAAGCATAA
AGTGTAAAGCCTGGGGTGCCTAATGAGTGAGCTAACTCACATTAATTGCGTTGCGCTCACTGCCCGCTTT
CCAGTCGGGAAACCTGTCGTGCCAGCTGCATTAATGAATCGGCCAACGCGCGGGGAGAGGCGGTTTGCGT
ATTGGGCGCTCTTCCGCTTCCTCGCTCACTGACTCGCTGCGCTCGGTCGTTCGGCTGCGGCGAGCGGTAT
CAGCTCACTCAAAGGCGGTAATACGGCTATCCACAGAATCAGGGGATAACGCAGGAAAGAACATGTGAGC
AAAAGGCCAGCAAAAGGCCAGGAACCGTAAAAAGGCCGCGTTGCTGGCGTTTTTCCATAGGCTCCGCCCC
CCTGACGAGCATCACAAAAATCGACGCTCAAGTCAGAGGTGGCGAAACCCGACAGGACTATAAAGATACC
AGGCGTTTCCCCCTGGAAGCTCCCTCGTGCGCTCTCCTGTTCCGACCCTGCCGCTTACCGGATACCTGTC
CGCCTTTCTCCCTTCGGGAAGCGTGGCGCTTTCTCATAGCTCACGCTGTAGGTATCTCAGTTCGGTGTAG
GTCGTTCGCTCCAAGCTGGGCTGTGTGCACGAACCCCCCGTTCAGCCCGACCGCTGCGCCTTATCCGGTA
ACTATCGTCTTGAGTCCAACCCGGTAAGACACGACTTATCGCCACTGGCAGCAGCCACTGGTAACAGGAT
TAGCAGAGCGAGGTATGTAGGCGGTGCTACAGAGTTCTTGAAGTGGTGGCCTAACTACGGCTACACTAGA
AGAACAGTATTTGGTATCTGCGCTCTGCTGAAGCCAGTTACCTTCGGAAAAAGAGTTGGTAGCTCTTGAT
CCGGCAAACAAACCACCGCTGGTAGCGGTGGTTTTTTTGTTTGCAAGCAGCAGATTACGCGCAGAAAAAA
AGGATCTCAAGAAGATCCTTTGATCTTTTCTACGGGGTCTGACGCTCAGTGGAACGAAAACTCACGTTAA
GGGATTTTGGTCATGAGATTATCAAAAAGGATCTTCACCTAGATCCTTTTAAATTAAAAATGAAGTTTTA
AATCAATCTAAAGTATATATGAGTAAACTTGGTCTGACAGTTACCAATGCTTAATCAGTGAGGCACCTAT
CTCAGCGATCTGTCTATTTCGTTCATCCATAGTTGCCTGACTCCCCGTCGTGTAGATAACTACGATACGG
GAGGGCTTACCATCTGGCCCCAGTGCTGCAATGATACCGCGAGACCCACGCTCACCGGCTCCAGATTTAT
CAGCAATAAACCAGCCAGCCGGAAGGGCCGAGCGCAGAAGTGGTCCTGCAACTTTATCCGCCTCCATCCA
GTCTATTAATTGTTGCCGGGAAGCTAGAGTAAGTAGTTCGCCAGTTAATAGTTTGCGCAACGTTGTTGCC
ATTGCTACAGGCATCGTGGTGTCACGCTCGTCGTTTGGTATGGCTTCATTCAGCTCCGGTTCCCAACGAT
CAAGGCGAGTTACATGATCCCCCATGTTGTGCAAAAAAGCGGTTAGCTCCTTCGGTCCTCCGATCGTTGT
CAGAAGTAAGTTGGCCGCAGTGTTATCACTCATGGTTATGGCAGCACTGCATAATTCTCTTACTGTCATG
CCATCCGTAAGATGCTTTTCTGTGACTGGTGAGTACTCAACCAAGTCATTCTGAGAATAGTGTATGCGGC
GACCGAGTTGCTCTTGCCCGGCGTCAATACGGGATAATACCGCGCCACATAGCAGAACTTTAAAAGTGCT
CATCATTGGAAAACGTTCTTCGGGGCGAAAACTCTCAAGGATCTTACCGCTGTTGAGATCCAGTTCGATG
TAACCCACTCGTGCACCCAACTGATCTTCAGCATCTTTTACTTTCACCAGCGTTTCTGGGTGAGCAAAAA
CAGGAAGGCAAAATGCCGCAAAAAAGGGAATAAGGGCGACACGGAAATGTTGAATACTCATACTCTTCCT
TTTTCAATATTATTGAAGCATTTATCAGGGTTATTGTCTCATGAGCGGATACATATTTGAATGTATTTAG
AAAAATAAACAAATAGGGGTTCCGCG
